>Addgene plasmid #134841 | pAK_DR30_EF1a_CasRx_Hygro | addgene full sequence | sequence record 311015 | Addgene NGS Result
GTGAACGGATCGGCACTGCGTGCGCCAATTCTGCAGACAAATGGCAGTATTCATCCACAATTTTAAAAGA
AAAGGGGGGATTGGGGGGTACAGTGCAGGGGAAAGAATAGTAGACATAATAGCAACAGACATACAAACTA
AAGAATTACAAAAACAAATTACAAAAATTCAAAATTTTCGGGTTTATTACAGGGACAGCAGAGATCCAGT
TTGGTTAATGAGGGCCTATTTCCCATGATTCCTTCATATTTGCATATACGATACAAGGCTGTTAGAGAGA
TAATTAGAATTAATTTGACTGTAAACACAAAGATATTAGTACAAAATACGTGACGTAGAAAGTAATAATT
TCTTGGGTAGTTTGCAGTTTTAAAATTATGTTTTAAAATGGACTATCATATGCTTACCGTAACTTGAAAG
TATTTCGATTTCTTGGCTTTATATATCTTGTGGAAAGGACGAAACACCGAACCCCTACCAACTGGTCGGG
GTTTGAAACGGAGACGGTTGTACGTCTCTTTTTTATTAATGCAAAGATGGATAAAGTTTTAAACAGAGAG
GAATCTTTGCAGCTAATGGACCTTCTAGGTCTTGAAAGGAGTGGGAATTGGCTCCGGTGCCCGTCAGTGG
GCAGAGCGCACATCGCCCACAGTCCCCGAGAAGTTGGGGGGAGGGGTCGGCAATTGAACCGGTGCCTAGA
GAAGGTGGCGCGGGGTAAACTGGGAAAGTGATGTCGTGTACTGGCTCCGCCTTTTTCCCGAGGGTGGGGG
AGAACCGTATATAAGTGCAGTAGTCGCCGTGAACGTTCTTTTTCGCAACGGGTTTGCCGCCAGAACACAG
GTAAGTGCCGTGTGTGGTTCCCGCGGGCCTGGCCTCTTTACGGGTTATGGCCCTTGCGTGCCTTGAATTA
CTTCCACCTGGCTGCAGTACGTGATTCTTGATCCCGAGCTTCGGGTTGGAAGTGGGTGGGAGAGTTCGAG
GCCTTGCGCTTAAGGAGCCCCTTCGCCTCGTGCTTGAGTTGAGGCCTGGCCTGGGCGCTGGGGCCGCCGC
GTGCGAATCTGGTGGCACCTTCGCGCCTGTCTCGCTGCTTTCGATAAGTCTCTAGCCATTTAAAATTTTT
GATGACCTGCTGCGACGCTTTTTTTCTGGCAAGATAGTCTTGTAAATGCGGGCCAAGATCTGCACACTGG
TATTTCGGTTTTTGGGGCCGCGGGCGGCGACGGGGCCCGTGCGTCCCAGCGCACATGTTCGGCGAGGCGG
GGCCTGCGAGCGCGGCCACCGAGAATCGGACGGGGGTAGTCTCAAGCTGGCCGGCCTGCTCTGGTGCCTG
GCCTCGCGCCGCCGTGTATCGCCCCGCCCTGGGCGGCAAGGCTGGCCCGGTCGGCACCAGTTGCGTGAGC
GGAAAGATGGCCGCTTCCCGGCCCTGCTGCAGGGAGCTCAAAATGGAGGACGCGGCGCTCGGGAGAGCGG
GCGGGTGAGTCACCCACACAAAGGAAAAGGGCCTTTCCGTCCTCAGCCGTCGCTTCATGTGACTCCACGG
AGTACCGGGCGCCGTCCAGGCACCTCGATTAGTTCTCGAGCTTTTGGAGTACGTCGTCTTTAGGTTGGGG
GGAGGGGTTTTATGCGATGGAGTTTCCCCACACTGAGTGGGTGGAGACTGAAGTTAGGCCAGCTTGGCAC
TTGATGTAATTCTCCTTGGAATTTGCCCTTTTTGAGTTTGGATCTTGGTTCATTCTCAAGCCTCAGACAG
TGGTTCAAAGTTTTTTTCTTCCATTTCAGGTGTCGTGACGTACGGCCACCATGAGCCCCAAGAAGAAGAG
AAAGGTGGAGGCCAGCATCGAAAAAAAAAAGTCCTTCGCCAAGGGCATGGGCGTGAAGTCCACACTCGTG
TCCGGCTCCAAAGTGTACATGACAACCTTCGCCGAAGGCAGCGACGCCAGGCTGGAAAAGATCGTGGAGG
GCGACAGCATCAGGAGCGTGAATGAGGGCGAGGCCTTCAGCGCTGAAATGGCCGATAAAAACGCCGGCTA
TAAGATCGGCAACGCCAAATTCAGCCATCCTAAGGGCTACGCCGTGGTGGCTAACAACCCTCTGTATACA
GGACCCGTCCAGCAGGATATGCTCGGCCTGAAGGAAACTCTGGAAAAGAGGTACTTCGGCGAGAGCGCTG
ATGGCAATGACAATATTTGTATCCAGGTGATCCATAACATCCTGGACATTGAAAAAATCCTCGCCGAATA
CATTACCAACGCCGCCTACGCCGTCAACAATATCTCCGGCCTGGATAAGGACATTATTGGATTCGGCAAG
TTCTCCACAGTGTATACCTACGACGAATTCAAAGACCCCGAGCACCATAGGGCCGCTTTCAACAATAACG
ATAAGCTCATCAACGCCATCAAGGCCCAGTATGACGAGTTCGACAACTTCCTCGATAACCCCAGACTCGG
CTATTTCGGCCAGGCCTTTTTCAGCAAGGAGGGCAGAAATTACATCATCAATTACGGCAACGAATGCTAT
GACATTCTGGCCCTCCTGAGCGGACTGAGGCACTGGGTGGTCCATAACAACGAAGAAGAGTCCAGGATCT
CCAGGACCTGGCTCTACAACCTCGATAAGAACCTCGACAACGAATACATCTCCACCCTCAACTACCTCTA
CGACAGGATCACCAATGAGCTGACCAACTCCTTCTCCAAGAACTCCGCCGCCAACGTGAACTATATTGCC
GAAACTCTGGGAATCAACCCTGCCGAATTCGCCGAACAATATTTCAGATTCAGCATTATGAAAGAGCAGA
AAAACCTCGGATTCAATATCACCAAGCTCAGGGAAGTGATGCTGGACAGGAAGGATATGTCCGAGATCAG
GAAAAATCATAAGGTGTTCGACTCCATCAGGACCAAGGTCTACACCATGATGGACTTTGTGATTTATAGG
TATTACATCGAAGAGGATGCCAAGGTGGCTGCCGCCAATAAGTCCCTCCCCGATAATGAGAAGTCCCTGA
GCGAGAAGGATATCTTTGTGATTAACCTGAGGGGCTCCTTCAACGACGACCAGAAGGATGCCCTCTACTA
CGATGAAGCTAATAGAATTTGGAGAAAGCTCGAAAATATCATGCACAACATCAAGGAATTTAGGGGAAAC
AAGACAAGAGAGTATAAGAAGAAGGACGCCCCTAGACTGCCCAGAATCCTGCCCGCTGGCCGTGATGTTT
CCGCCTTCAGCAAACTCATGTATGCCCTGACCATGTTCCTGGATGGCAAGGAGATCAACGACCTCCTGAC
CACCCTGATTAATAAATTCGATAACATCCAGAGCTTCCTGAAGGTGATGCCTCTCATCGGAGTCAACGCT
AAGTTCGTGGAGGAATACGCCTTTTTCAAAGACTCCGCCAAGATCGCCGATGAGCTGAGGCTGATCAAGT
CCTTCGCTAGAATGGGAGAACCTATTGCCGATGCCAGGAGGGCCATGTATATCGACGCCATCCGTATTTT
AGGAACCAACCTGTCCTATGATGAGCTCAAGGCCCTCGCCGACACCTTTTCCCTGGACGAGAACGGAAAC
AAGCTCAAGAAAGGCAAGCACGGCATGAGAAATTTCATTATTAATAACGTGATCAGCAATAAAAGGTTCC
ACTACCTGATCAGATACGGTGATCCTGCCCACCTCCATGAGATCGCCAAAAACGAGGCCGTGGTGAAGTT
CGTGCTCGGCAGGATCGCTGACATCCAGAAAAAACAGGGCCAGAACGGCAAGAACCAGATCGACAGGTAC
TACGAAACTTGTATCGGAAAGGATAAGGGCAAGAGCGTGAGCGAAAAGGTGGACGCTCTCACAAAGATCA
TCACCGGAATGAACTACGACCAATTCGACAAGAAAAGGAGCGTCATTGAGGACACCGGCAGGGAAAACGC
CGAGAGGGAGAAGTTTAAAAAGATCATCAGCCTGTACCTCACCGTGATCTACCACATCCTCAAGAATATT
GTCAATATCAACGCCAGGTACGTCATCGGATTCCATTGCGTCGAGCGTGATGCTCAACTGTACAAGGAGA
AAGGCTACGACATCAATCTCAAGAAACTGGAAGAGAAGGGATTCAGCTCCGTCACCAAGCTCTGCGCTGG
CATTGATGAAACTGCCCCCGATAAGAGAAAGGACGTGGAAAAGGAGATGGCTGAAAGAGCCAAGGAGAGC
ATTGACAGCCTCGAGAGCGCCAACCCCAAGCTGTATGCCAATTACATCAAATACAGCGACGAGAAGAAAG
CCGAGGAGTTCACCAGGCAGATTAACAGGGAGAAGGCCAAAACCGCCCTGAACGCCTACCTGAGGAACAC
CAAGTGGAATGTGATCATCAGGGAGGACCTCCTGAGAATTGACAACAAGACATGTACCCTGTTCAGAAAC
AAGGCCGTCCACCTGGAAGTGGCCAGGTATGTCCACGCCTATATCAACGACATTGCCGAGGTCAATTCCT
ACTTCCAACTGTACCATTACATCATGCAGAGAATTATCATGAATGAGAGGTACGAGAAAAGCAGCGGAAA
GGTGTCCGAGTACTTCGACGCTGTGAATGACGAGAAGAAGTACAACGATAGGCTCCTGAAACTGCTGTGT
GTGCCTTTCGGCTACTGTATCCCCAGGTTTAAGAACCTGAGCATCGAGGCCCTGTTCGATAGGAACGAGG
CCGCCAAGTTCGACAAGGAGAAAAAGAAGGTGTCCGGCAATTCCGGATCCGGACCTAAGAAAAAGAGGAA
GGTGGCGGCCGCTTACCCATACGATGTTCCAGATTACGCTGCTAGCGGCAGTGGAGAGGGCAGAGGAAGT
CTGCTAACATGCGGTGACGTCGAGGAGAATCCTGGCCCAATGAAGCCTGAACTCACCGCGACGTCTGTCG
AGAAGTTTCTGATCGAAAAGTTCGACAGCGTGTCCGACCTGATGCAGCTCTCGGAGGGCGAAGAATCTCG
TGCTTTCAGCTTCGATGTAGGAGGGCGTGGATATGTCCTGCGGGTAAATAGCTGCGCCGATGGTTTCTAC
AAAGATCGTTATGTTTATCGGCACTTTGCATCGGCCGCGCTCCCGATTCCGGAAGTGCTTGACATTGGGG
AATTCAGCGAGAGCCTGACCTATTGCATCTCCCGCCGTGCACAGGGTGTCACGTTGCAAGACCTGCCTGA
AACCGAACTGCCCGCTGTTCTGCAGCCGGTCGCGGAGGCCATGGATGCGATCGCTGCGGCCGATCTTAGC
CAGACGAGCGGGTTCGGCCCATTCGGACCGCAAGGAATCGGTCAATACACTACATGGCGTGATTTCATAT
GCGCGATTGCTGATCCCCATGTGTATCACTGGCAAACTGTGATGGACGACACCGTCAGTGCGTCCGTCGC
GCAGGCTCTCGATGAGCTGATGCTTTGGGCCGAGGACTGCCCCGAAGTCCGGCACCTCGTGCACGCGGAT
TTCGGCTCCAACAATGTCCTGACGGACAATGGCCGCATAACAGCGGTCATTGACTGGAGCGAGGCGATGT
TCGGGGATTCCCAATACGAGGTCGCCAACATCTTCTTCTGGAGGCCGTGGTTGGCTTGTATGGAGCAGCA
GACGCGCTACTTCGAGCGGAGGCATCCGGAGCTTGCAGGATCGCCGCGGCTCCGGGCGTATATGCTCCGC
ATTGGTCTTGACCAACTCTATCAGAGCTTGGTTGACGGCAATTTCGATGATGCAGCTTGGGCGCAGGGTC
GATGCGACGCAATCGTCCGATCCGGAGCCGGGACTGTCGGGCGTACACAAATCGCCCGCAGAAGCGCGGC
CGTCTGGACCGATGGCTGTGTAGAAGTACTCGCCGATAGTGGAAACCGACGCCCCAGCACTCGTCCGAGG
GCAAAGGAATAAGTCTAGAATAATCAACCTCTGGATTACAAAATTTGTGAAAGATTGACTGGTATTCTTA
ACTATGTTGCTCCTTTTACGCTATGTGGATACGCTGCTTTAATGCCTTTGTATCATGCTATTGCTTCCCG
TATGGCTTTCATTTTCTCCTCCTTGTATAAATCCTGGTTGCTGTCTCTTTATGAGGAGTTGTGGCCCGTT
GTCAGGCAACGTGGCGTGGTGTGCACTGTGTTTGCTGACGCAACCCCCACTGGTTGGGGCATTGCCACCA
CCTGTCAGCTCCTTTCCGGGACTTTCGCTTTCCCCCTCCCTATTGCCACGGCGGAACTCATCGCCGCCTG
CCTTGCCCGCTGCTGGACAGGGGCTCGGCTGTTGGGCACTGACAATTCCGTGGTGTTGTCGGGGAAATCA
TCGTCCTTTCCTTGGCTGCTCGCCTGTGTTGCCACCTGGATTCTGCGCGGGACGTCCTTCTGCTACGTCC
CTTCGGCCCTCAATCCAGCGGACCTTCCTTCCCGCGGCCTGCTGCCGGCTCTGCGGCCTCTTCCGCGTCT
TCGCCTTCGCCCTCAGACGAGTCGGATCTCCCTTTGGGCCGCCTCCCCGCATCGATACCGTCGACCTCGA
GACCTAGAAAAACATGGAGCAATCACAAGTAGCAATACAGCAGCTACCAATGCTGATTGTGCCTGGCTAG
AAGCACAAGAGGAGGAGGAGGTGGGTTTTCCAGTCACACCTCAGGTACCTTTAAGACCAATGACTTACAA
GGCAGCTGTAGATCTTAGCCACTTTTTAAAAGAAAAGGGGGGACTGGAAGGGCTAATTCACTCCCAACGA
AGACAAGATATCCTTGATCTGTGGATCTACCACACACAAGGCTACTTCCCTGATTGGCAGAACTACACAC
CAGGGCCAGGGATCAGATATCCACTGACCTTTGGATGGTGCTACAAGCTAGTACCAGTTGAGCAAGAGAA
GGTAGAAGAAGCCAATGAAGGAGAGAACACCCGCTTGTTACACCCTGTGAGCCTGCATGGGATGGATGAC
CCGGAGAGAGAAGTATTAGAGTGGAGGTTTGACAGCCGCCTAGCATTTCATCACATGGCCCGAGAGCTGC
ATCCGGACTGTACTGGGTCTCTCTGGTTAGACCAGATCTGAGCCTGGGAGCTCTCTGGCTAACTAGGGAA
CCCACTGCTTAAGCCTCAATAAAGCTTGCCTTGAGTGCTTCAAGTAGTGTGTGCCCGTCTGTTGTGTGAC
TCTGGTAACTAGAGATCCCTCAGACCCTTTTAGTCAGTGTGGAAAATCTCTAGCAGGGCCCGTTTAAACC
CGCTGATCAGCCTCGACTGTGCCTTCTAGTTGCCAGCCATCTGTTGTTTGCCCCTCCCCCGTGCCTTCCT
TGACCCTGGAAGGTGCCACTCCCACTGTCCTTTCCTAATAAAATGAGGAAATTGCATCGCATTGTCTGAG
TAGGTGTCATTCTATTCTGGGGGGTGGGGTGGGGCAGGACAGCAAGGGGGAGGATTGGGAAGACAATAGC
AGGCATGCTGGGGATGCGGTGGGCTCTATGGCTTCTGAGGCGGAAAGAACCAGCTGGGGCTCTAGGGGGT
ATCCCC
[124 nt withheld, positions 7497-7620]
C
[91 nt withheld, positions 7622-7712]
A
[49 nt withheld, positions 7714-7762]
CCTTTGACGTTGGAGTCCACGTTCTTT
[37 nt withheld, positions 7790-7826]
ACCCTATCTCGGTCTATTCTTTTGATTTATAAGGGATTTTGCCGATTTCGGCCTATTGGTTAAAAAATGA
GCTGATTTAACAAAAATTTAACGCGAATTAATTCTGTGGAATGTGTGTCAGTTAGGGTGTGGAAAGTCCC
CAGGCTCCCCAGCAGGCAGAAGTATGCAAAGCATGCATCTCAATTAGTCAGCAACCAGGTGTGGAAAGTC
CCCAGGCTCCCCAGCAGGCAGAAGTATGCAAAGCATGCATCTCAATTAGTCAGCAACCATAGTCCCGCCC
CTAACTCCGCCCATCCCGCCCCTAACTCCGCCCAGTTCCGCCCATTCTCCGCCCCATGGCTGACTAATTT
TTTTTATTTATGCAGAGGCCGAGGCCGCCTCTGCCTCTGAGCTATTCCAGAAGTAGTGAGGAGGCTTTTT
TGGAGGCCTAGGCTTTTGCAAAAAGCTCCCGGGAGCTTGTATATCCATTTTCGGATCTGATCAGCACGTG
TTGACAATTAATCATCGGCATAGTATATCGGCATAGTATAATACGACAAGGTGAGGAACTAAACCATGGC
CAAGTTGACCAGTGCCGTTCCGGTGCTCACCGCGCGCGACGTCGCCGGAGCGGTCGAGTTCTGGACCGAC
CGGCTCGGGTTCTCCCGGGACTTCGTGGAGGACGACTTCGCCGGTGTGGTCCGGGACGACGTGACCCTGT
TCATCAGCGCGGTCCAGGACCAGGTGGTGCCGGACAACACCCTGGCCTGGGTGTGGGTGCGCGGCCTGGA
CGAGCTGTACGCCGAGTGGTCGGAGGTCGTGTCCACGAACTTCCGGGACGCCTCCGGGCCGGCCATGACC
GAGATCGGCGAGCAGCCGTGGGGGCGGGAGTTCGCCCTGCGCGACCCGGCCGGCAACTGCGTGCACTTCG
TGGCCGAGGAGCAGGACTGACACGTGCTACGAGATTTCGATTCCACCGCCGCCTTCTATGAAAGGTTGGG
CTTCGGAATCGTTTTCCGGGACGCCGGCTGGATGATCCTCCAGCGCGGGGATCTCATGCTGGAGTTCTTC
GCCCACCCCAACTTGTTTATTGCAGCTTATAATGGTTACAAATAAAGCAATAGCATCACAAATTTCACAA
ATAAAGCATTTTTTTCACTGCATTCTAGTTGTGGTTTGTCCAAACTCATCAATGTATCTTATCATGTCTG
TATACCGTCGACCTCTAGCTAGAGCTTGGCGTAATCATGGTCATAGCTGTTTCCTGTGTGAAATTGTTAT
CCGCTCACAATTCCACACAACATACGAGCCGGAAGCATAAAGTGTAAAGCCTGGGGTGCCTAATGAGTGA
GCTAACTCACATTAATTGCGTTGCGCTCACTGCCCGCTTTCCAGTCGGGAAACCTGTCGTGCCAGCTGCA
TTAATGAATCGGCCAACGCGCGGGGAGAGGCGGTTTGCGTATTGGGCGCTCTTCCGCTTCCTCGCTCACT
GACTCGCTGCGCTCGGTCGTTCGGCTGCGGCGAGCGGTATCAGCTCACTCAAAGGCGGTAATACGGTTAT
CCACAGAATCAGGGGATAACGCAGGAAAGAACATGTGAGCAAAAGGCCAGCAAAAGGCCAGGAACCGTAA
AAAGGCCGCGTTGCTGGCGTTTTTCCATAGGCTCCGCCCCCCTGACGAGCATCACAAAAATCGACGCTCA
AGTCAGAGGTGGCGAAACCCGACAGGACTATAAAGATACCAGGCGTTTCCCCCTGGAAGCTCCCTCGTGC
GCTCTCCTGTTCCGACCCTGCCGCTTACCGGATACCTGTCCGCCTTTCTCCCTTCGGGAAGCGTGGCGCT
TTCTCATAGCTCACGCTGTAGGTATCTCAGTTCGGTGTAGGTCGTTCGCTCCAAGCTGGGCTGTGTGCAC
GAACCCCCCGTTCAGCCCGACCGCTGCGCCTTATCCGGTAACTATCGTCTTGAGTCCAACCCGGTAAGAC
ACGACTTATCGCCACTGGCAGCAGCCACTGGTAACAGGATTAGCAGAGCGAGGTATGTAGGCGGTGCTAC
AGAGTTCTTGAAGTGGTGGCCTAACTACGGCTACACTAGAAGAACAGTATTTGGTATCTGCGCTCTGCTG
AAGCCAGTTACCTTCGGAAAAAGAGTTGGTAGCTCTTGATCCGGCAAACAAACCACCGCTGGTAGCGGTG
GTTTTTTTGTTTGCAAGCAGCAGATTACGCGCAGAAAAAAAGGATCTCAAGAAGATCCTTTGATCTTTTC
TACGGGGTCTGACGCTCAGTGGAACGAAAACTCACGTTAAGGGATTTTGGTCATGAGATTATCAAAAAGG
ATCTTCACCTAGATCCTTTTAAATTAAAAATGAAGTTTTAAATCAATCTAAAGTATATATGAGTAAACTT
GGTCTGACAGTTACCAATGCTTAATCAGTGAGGCACCTATCTCAGCGATCTGTCTATTTCGTTCATCCAT
AGTTGCCTGACTCCCCGTCGTGTAGATAACTACGATACGGGAGGGCTTACCATCTGGCCCCAGTGCTGCA
ATGATACCGCGAGACCCACGCTCACCGGCTCCAGATTTATCAGCAATAAACCAGCCAGCCGGAAGGGCCG
AGCGCAGAAGTGGTCCTGCAACTTTATCCGCCTCCATCCAGTCTATTAATTGTTGCCGGGAAGCTAGAGT
AAGTAGTTCGCCAGTTAATAGTTTGCGCAACGTTGTTGCCATTGCTACAGGCATCGTGGTGTCACGCTCG
TCGTTTGGTATGGCTTCATTCAGCTCCGGTTCCCAACGATCAAGGCGAGTTACATGATCCCCCATGTTGT
GCAAAAAAGCGGTTAGCTCCTTCGGTCCTCCGATCGTTGTCAGAAGTAAGTTGGCCGCAGTGTTATCACT
CATGGTTATGGCAGCACTGCATAATTCTCTTACTGTCATGCCATCCGTAAGATGCTTTTCTGTGACTGGT
GAGTACTCAACCAAGTCATTCTGAGAATAGTGTATGCGGCGACCGAGTTGCTCTTGCCCGGCGTCAATAC
GGGATAATACCGCGCCACATAGCAGAACTTTAAAAGTGCTCATCATTGGAAAACGTTCTTCGGGGCGAAA
ACTCTCAAGGATCTTACCGCTGTTGAGATCCAGTTCGATGTAACCCACTCGTGCACCCAACTGATCTTCA
GCATCTTTTACTTTCACCAGCGTTTCTGGGTGAGCAAAAACAGGAAGGCAAAATGCCGCAAAAAAGGGAA
TAAGGGCGACACGGAAATGTTGAATACTCATACTCTTCCTTTTTCAATATTATTGAAGCATTTATCAGGG
TTATTGTCTCATGAGCGGATACATATTTGAATGTATTTAGAAAAATAAACAAATAGGGGTTCCGCGCACA
TTTCCCCGAAAAGTGCCACCTGACGTCGACGGATCGGGAGATCTCCCGATCCCCTATGGTGCACTCTCAG
TACAATCTGCTCTGATGCCGCATAGTTAAGCCAGTATCTGCTCCCTGCTTGTGTGTTGGAGGTCGCTGAG
TAGTGCGCGAGCAAAATTTAAGCTACAACAAGGCAAGGCTTGACCGACAATTGCATGAAGAATCTGCTTA
GGGTTAGGCGTTTTGCGCTGCTTCGCGATGTACGGGCCAGATATACGCGTTGACATTGATTATTGACTAG
TTATTAATAGTAATCAATTACGGGGTCATTAGTTCATAGCCCATATATGGAGTTCCGCGTTACATAACTT
ACGGTAAATGGCCCGCCTGGCTGACCGCCCAACGACCCCCGCCCATTGACGTCAATAATGACGTATGTTC
CCATAGTAACGCCAATAGGGACTTTCCATTGACGTCAATGGGTGGAGTATTTACGGTAAACTGCCCACTT
GGCAGTACATCAAGTGTATCATATGCCAAGTACGCCCCCTATTGACGTCAATGACGGTAAATGGCCCGCC
TGGCATTATGCCCAGTACATGACCTTATGGGACTTTCCTACTTGGCAGTACATCTACGTATTAGTCATCG
CTATTACCATGGTGATGCGGTTTTGGCAGTACATCAATGGGCGTGGATAGCGGTTTGACTCACGGGGATT
TCCAAGTCTCCACCCCATTGACGTCAATGGGAGTTTGTTTTGGCACCAAAATCAACGGGACTTTCCAAAA
TGTCGTAACAACTCCGCCCCATTGACGCAAATGGGCGGTAGGCGTGTACGGTGGGAGGTCTATATAAGCA
GCGCGTTTTGCCTGTACTGGGTCTCTCTGGTTAGACCAGATCTGAGCCTGGGAGCTCTCTGGCTAACTAG
GGAACCCACTGCTTAAGCCTCAATAAAGCTTGCCTTGAGTGCTTCAAGTAGTGTGTGCCCGTCTGTTGTG
TGACTCTGGTAACTAGAGATCCCTCAGACCCTTTTAGTCAGTGTGGAAAATCTCTAGCAGTGGCGCCCGA
ACAGGGACTTGAAAGCGAAAGGGAAACCAGAGGAGCTCTCTCGACGCAGGACTCGGCTTGCTGAAGCGCG
CACGGCAAGAGGCGAGGGGCGGCGACTGGTGAGTACGCCAAAAATTTTGACTAGCGGAGGCTAGAAGGAG
AGAGATGGGTGCGAGAGCGTCAGTATTAAGCGGGGGAGAATTAGATCGCGATGGGAAAAAATTCGGTTAA
GGCCAGGGGGAAAGAAAAAATATAAATTAAAACATATAGTATGGGCAAGCAGGGAGCTAGAACGATTCGC
AGTTAATCCTGGCCTGTTAGAAACATCAGAAGGCTGTAGACAAATACTGGGACAGCTACAACCATCCCTT
CAGACAGGATCAGAAGAACTTAGATCATTATATAATACAGTAGCAACCCTCTATTGTGTGCATCAAAGGA
TAGAGATAAAAGACACCAAGGAAGCTTTAGACAAGATAGAGGAAGAGCAAAACAAAAGTAAGACCACCGC
ACAGCAAGCGGCCGCTGATCTTCAGACCTGGAGGAGGAGATATGAGGGACAATTGGAGAAGTGAATTATA
TAAATATAAAGTAGTAAAAATTGAACCATTAGGAGTAGCACCCACCAAGGCAAAGAGAAGAGTGGTGCAG
AGAGAAAAAAGAGCAGTGGGAATAGGAGCTTTGTTCCTTGGGTTCTTGGGAGCAGCAGGAAGCACTATGG
GCGCAGCGTCAATGACGCTGACGGTACAGGCCAGACAATTATTGTCTGGTATAGTGCAGCAGCAGAACAA
TTTGCTGAGGGCTATTGAGGCGCAACAGCATCTGTTGCAACTCACAGTCTGGGGCATCAAGCAGCTCCAG
GCAAGAATCCTGGCTGTGGAAAGATACCTAAAGGATCAACAGCTCCTGGGGATTTGGGGTTGCTCTGGAA
AACTCATTTGCACCACTGCTGTGCCTTGGAATGCTAGTTGGAGTAATAAATCTCTGGAACAGATTTGGAA
TCACACGACCTGGATGGAGTGGGACAGAGAAATTAACAATTACACAAGCTTAATACACTCCTTAATTGAA
GAATCGCAAAACCAGCAAGAAAAGAATGAACAAGAATTATTGGAATTAGATAAATGGGCAAGTTTGTGGA
ATTGGTTTAACATAACAAATTGGCTGTGGTATATAAAATTATTCATAATGATAGTAGGAGGCTTGGTAGG
TTTAAGAATAGTTTTTGCTGTACTTTCTATAGTGAATAGAGTTAGGCAGGGATATTCACCATTATCGTTT
CAGACCCACCTCCCAACCCCGAGGGGACCCGACAGGCCCGAAGGAATAGAAGAAGAAGGTGGAGAGAGAG
ACAGAGACAGATCCATTCGATTA
Features (pLannotate 1.2.2; 34 found; start..end, strand, type, name):
     61..178     +  misc_feature   cPPT/CTS: central polypurine tract and central termination sequence of HIV-1
    220..460     +  promoter       U6 promoter: RNA polymerase III promoter for human U6 snRNA
    470..499     +  misc_RNA       RfxCas13d DR30: 5' processed 30-base direct repeat for an RfxCas13d gRNA (Konermann et al., 2018)
    537..603     +  CDS            small t antigen (fragment): SV40 (simian virus 40) small t antigen
    610..1788    +  promoter       EF-1α promoter: strong constitutive promoter for human elongation factor EF-1α
   1837..4734    +  CDS            RfxCas13d: RNA-targeting Type VI CRISPR protein from Ruminococcus flavefaciens strain XPD3002 (Konermann et al., 2018)
   4774..4800    +  CDS            3xHA (fragment): three tandem HA epitope tags
   4875..5891    +  CDS            HygR: aminoglycoside phosphotransferase from E. coli confers resistance to hygromycin
   5902..6490    +  misc_feature   WPRE: woodchuck hepatitis virus posttranscriptional regulatory element
   6427..7008    +  CDS            nef (fragment): NEF_HV1H2 - Experimental evidence at protein level: Swiss-Prot protein existence level 1. Extracellular Nef protein targets CD4(+) T-lymphocytes for apoptosis by interacting with CXCR4 surface receptors. From Human immunodeficiency virus type 1 group M subtype B (isolate HXB2) (HIV-1).
   7015..7195    +  LTR            5' LTR (truncated): truncated 5' long terminal repeat (LTR) from HIV-1
   7227..7451    +  polyA_signal   bGH poly(A) signal: bovine growth hormone polyadenylation signal
   7455..7476    +  promoter       SV40 promoter (fragment): SV40 enhancer and early promoter
   7497..7925    +  rep_origin     f1 ori (sequence partly withheld): f1 bacteriophage origin of replication; arrow indicates direction of (+) strand synthesis
   7939..8268    +  promoter       SV40 promoter: SV40 enhancer and early promoter
   8316..8363    +  promoter       EM7 promoter: synthetic bacterial promoter&nbsp
   8382..8756    +  CDS            BleoR: antibiotic-binding protein; Sh ble from Streptoalloteichus hindustanus; confers resistance to bleomycin, phleomycin, and Zeocin™
   8766..8891    +  CDS            ble (fragment): BLE_KLEPN - Experimental evidence at protein level: Swiss-Prot protein existence level 1. Binding protein with a strong affinity to the bleomycin family of antibiotics. Binds to CL990; an antimitotic-antibiotic compound. From Klebsiella pneumoniae.
   8886..9007    +  polyA_signal   SV40 poly(A) signal: SV40 polyadenylation signal
   9078..9100    -  protein_bind   lac operator (fragment): The lac repressor binds to the lac operator to inhibit transcription in E. coli. This inhibition can be relieved by adding lactose or isopropyl-β-D-thiogalactopyranoside (IPTG). lac repressor encoded by lacI
   9104..9134    -  promoter       lac promoter: promoter for the E. coli lac operon
   9149..9170    -  protein_bind   CAP binding site: CAP binding activates transcription in the presence of cAMP. E. coli catabolite activator protein
   9183..9275    -  CDS            lacI (fragment): lac repressor; lacI; The lac repressor binds to the lac operator to inhibit transcription in E. coli. This inhibition can be relieved by adding lactose or isopropyl-β-D-thiogalactopyranoside (IPTG).
   9458..10046   -  rep_origin     ori: high-copy-number ColE1/pMB1/pBR322/pUC origin of replication
  10217..11077   -  CDS            AmpR: β-lactamase; bla; confers resistance to ampicillin, carbenicillin, and related antibiotics
  11078..11182   -  promoter       AmpR promoter: bla
  11241..11293   -  misc_feature   bom (fragment): basis of mobility region from pBR322
  11448..11827   +  enhancer       CMV enhancer: human cytomegalovirus immediate early enhancer
  11828..12027   +  promoter       CMV promoter: human cytomegalovirus (CMV) immediate early promoter
  12045..12225   +  LTR            5' LTR (truncated): truncated 5' long terminal repeat (LTR) from HIV-1
  12272..12397   +  misc_feature   HIV-1 Ψ: packaging signal of human immunodeficiency virus type 1
  12381..12744   +  CDS            HIV-1 gag (fragment): gag protein from human immunodeficiency virus 1; gag
  12890..13123   +  misc_feature   RRE: The Rev response element (RRE) of HIV-1 allows for Rev-dependent mRNA export from the nucleus to the cytoplasm.
  13500..11      +  CDS            Rev (fragment) (across the origin): human immunodeficiency virus 1 (HIV-1) Rev protein; rev; enhances nuclear export of unspliced and incompletely spliced viral mRNAs
