[The description below was written by a language model from this plasmid's Addgene catalogue record and pLannotate feature annotations shown in this document.]
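Description:
pAK_DR30_EF1a_CasRx_Hygro is a 13.6 kb lentiviral transfer plasmid for all-in-one delivery of the RNA-targeting CRISPR effector CasRx (RfxCas13d, from Ruminococcus flavefaciens) together with its guide RNA. It was derived by Gibson cloning from the pXR001 EF1a-CasRx-2A-EGFP backbone. In bacteria it is maintained through a high-copy ColE1/pUC origin and ampicillin resistance. An f1 origin is also present.

The viral genome is transcribed from a CMV enhancer/promoter fused to a truncated HIV-1 5' LTR. It carries the Ψ packaging signal with a partial gag sequence, the RRE for Rev-dependent nuclear export, and the cPPT/CTS. A second truncated LTR annotation downstream of the payload marks the 3' end, followed by a bGH polyadenylation signal.

Two expression units sit between these elements. A human U6 Pol III promoter drives the processed 30-nt RfxCas13d direct repeat (DR30), which serves as the guide scaffold. No spacer is annotated, and the record does not state how targeting sequences are inserted. Downstream, the EF-1α promoter drives the 2,898 bp RfxCas13d coding sequence, followed by an HA epitope annotation (detected as a fragment of 3xHA). A T2A peptide then links it to the hygromycin resistance gene, so the nuclease and the selection marker are translated from one transcript. A WPRE follows to enhance transcript expression.

Outside the lentiviral cassette, the backbone has an SV40/EM7-driven bleomycin/Zeocin resistance cassette, which would not be packaged. The construct is intended for making transduced, hygromycin-selected mammalian cells for guide-directed RNA knockdown.
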