Addgene plasmid #134841: pAK_DR30_EF1a_CasRx_Hygro
Purpose: Lentiviral all in one expression of CasRx and guideRNA
Depositing lab: Michael Yaffe. Depositing organization: Massachusetts Institute of Technology.
Backbone
  Vector backbone: pXR001: EF1a-CasRx-2A-EGFP
  Backbone manufacturer: Patrick Hsu Lab
  Vector type: Mammalian Expression, Lentiviral, CRISPR
  Selectable markers: Hygromycin
Growth in bacteria
  Bacterial resistance: Ampicillin, 100 μg/mL
  Growth temperature: 30°C
  Growth strain: NEB Stable
  Copy number: High Copy
Gene/Insert
  Gene/Insert name: RfxCas13d (alt name: CasRx)
  Insert size (bp): 2898
  Promoter: EF1a
  Tag / fusion protein: T2A Hygromycin (C terminal on insert)
  Cloning method: Gibson Cloning
  Sequencing primers: 5′ TCAAGCCTCAGACAGTGGTTC
Resource information
  A portion of this plasmid was derived from a plasmid made by: Patrick Hsu
Terms and licenses: Academic/Nonprofit Terms; Industry Terms: Not Available to Industry
How to cite: pAK_DR30_EF1a_CasRx_Hygro was a gift from Michael Yaffe (Addgene plasmid # 134841 ; http://n2t.net/addgene:134841 ; RRID:Addgene_134841)
